Addgene plasmid #174346: C077
Purpose: Template for making mRNA for overexpressing frog PABPC1 (C-FLAG) in frog oocytes
Depositing lab: David Bartel. Depositing organization: Whitehead Institute for Biomedical Research. Publication: The molecular basis of coupling between poly(A)-tail length and translational efficiency. Xiang K, Bartel DP. Elife. 2021 Jul 2;10. pii: 66493. doi: 10.7554/eLife.66493. PubMed 34213414.
Backbone
  Vector backbone: pGEM_11Zf
  Vector type: in vitro transcription template
Growth in bacteria
  Bacterial resistance: Ampicillin, 100 μg/mL
  Growth temperature: 30°C
  Growth strain: NEB Stable
  Copy number: Unknown
Gene/Insert
  Gene/Insert name: PABPC1
  Species: X. laevis (frog)
  GenBank ID: M27072.1
  Entrez Gene: pabpc1.S (a.k.a. XELAEV_18033915mg, pab1, pabp, pabp1, pabpc1, pabpc1-a, pabpc1-b, pabpc1.L, pabpc2)
  Tag / fusion protein: FLAG (C terminal on insert)
Terms and licenses: Academic/Nonprofit Terms; Industry Terms: Not Available to Industry
Depositor comments: The absolute length of the poly(A) region may not be accurate. The poly(A) region may not be completely maintained during amplification from bacteria. Single clones need to be screened to verify poly(A) length.
How to cite: C077 was a gift from David Bartel (Addgene plasmid # 174346 ; http://n2t.net/addgene:174346 ; RRID:Addgene_174346)
