[The description below was written by a language model from this plasmid's Addgene catalogue record and pLannotate feature annotations shown in this document.]
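Description:
C077 is an in vitro transcription template built on the pGEM-11Zf backbone, designed to produce mRNA encoding Xenopus laevis cytoplasmic poly(A)-binding protein PABPC1 for overexpression in frog oocytes. It is propagated in E. coli through a high-copy ColE1/pUC-type origin and selected with ampicillin via the β-lactamase gene. The backbone also carries an f1 phage origin and remnants of the pGEM lac region (lac promoter and operator, CAP site, lacZα fragment), which play no role in the intended use.

The transcription unit begins at a T7 promoter that spans the numbering origin of the circular sequence and reads in the sense direction. It is followed by the Xenopus β-globin 5'-UTR, a translational enhancer commonly used in oocyte expression constructs, then the PABPC1 coding sequence (annotated as pabpc1-a), fused in frame at its C terminus to a FLAG epitope. The software labels this tag as a fragment of 3xFLAG, but its short length fits the single FLAG tag given in the catalogue entry. The Xenopus β-globin 3'-UTR follows the coding region. An SP6 promoter lies further downstream in the opposite orientation, so it would yield antisense rather than coding RNA.

The depositor notes describe a template-encoded poly(A) region, which is not annotated in the feature table but presumably sits in the unannotated stretch after the 3'-UTR. Its length may be recorded inaccurately and may not be stably maintained during bacterial amplification, so individual clones need to be screened. The resulting tagged PABPC1 mRNA was used in work examining how poly(A)-tail length is coupled to translational efficiency.
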