Features (pLannotate 1.2.2; 17 found; start..end, strand, type, name):
     16..58      +  5'UTR          Xenopus globin 5'-UTR: translational enhancer from the 5'-UTR of the major beta-globin gene of Xenopus laevis
     70..1968    +  CDS            pabpc1-a: PABPA_XENLA - Also known as pabp, pabp1. Experimental evidence at protein level: Swiss-Prot protein existence level 1. Binds the poly(A) tail of mRNA. Prevents mRNA deadenylation and confers poly(A) stability. Stimulates the translation of mRNAs to which it is bound, acting, at least in part, with dazl. From Xenopus laevis (African clawed frog).
   1969..1992    +  CDS            3xFLAG (fragment): three tandem FLAG® epitope tags
   1995..2120    +  3'UTR          Xenopus globin 3'-UTR: 3'-UTR of the major beta-globin gene of Xenopus laevis
   2442..2460    -  promoter       SP6 promoter: promoter for bacteriophage SP6 RNA polymerase
   2502..2518    -  protein_bind   lac operator: The lac repressor binds to the lac operator to inhibit transcription in E. coli. This inhibition can be relieved by adding lactose or isopropyl-β-D-thiogalactopyranoside (IPTG). lac repressor encoded by lacI
   2526..2556    -  promoter       lac promoter: promoter for the E. coli lac operon
   2571..2592    -  protein_bind   CAP binding site: CAP binding activates transcription in the presence of cAMP. E. coli catabolite activator protein
   2605..2697    -  CDS            lacI (fragment): lac repressor; lacI; The lac repressor binds to the lac operator to inhibit transcription in E. coli. This inhibition can be relieved by adding lactose or isopropyl-β-D-thiogalactopyranoside (IPTG).
   2880..3468    -  rep_origin     ori: high-copy-number ColE1/pMB1/pBR322/pUC origin of replication
   3639..4499    -  CDS            AmpR: β-lactamase; bla; confers resistance to ampicillin, carbenicillin, and related antibiotics
   4500..4604    -  promoter       AmpR promoter: bla
   4699..4734    +  CDS            rop (fragment): Rop protein, which maintains plasmids at low copy number; rop
   4836..4935    +  misc_feature   bom (fragment): basis of mobility region from pBR322
   4963..5391    -  rep_origin     f1 ori (sequence partly withheld): f1 bacteriophage origin of replication; arrow indicates direction of (+) strand synthesis
   5395..5552    -  CDS            lacZα (fragment): LacZα fragment of β-galactosidase; lacZ fragment
   5555..2       +  promoter       T7 promoter (across the origin): promoter for bacteriophage T7 RNA polymerase
>Addgene plasmid #174346 | C077 | addgene full sequence | sequence record 343316 | Addgene NGS Result
GGGGAATACAAGCTTCTTGTTCTTTTTGCAGAAGCTCAGAATAAACGCTCAACTTTGGCAGATCTGAACA
TGAATCCCAGTGCTCCCAGCTACCCAATGGCTTCCCTGTACGTTGGAGACCTTCATCAAGATGTAACGGA
GGCCATGCTTTATGAGAAGTTTAGCCCAGCTGGTCCCATTTTGTCAATCCGAGTTTGCAGAGATATGATT
ACACGACGCTCACTTGGATATGCATATGTCAACTTCCAGCAACCAGCTGATGCTGAACGTGCTTTGGATA
CAATGAACTTTGATGTCATAAAGGGCAGGCCCGTGCGGATTATGTGGTCTCAGCGTGACCCTTCTCTGCG
TAAGAGTGGAGTTGGTAACATTTTCATCAAAAACCTGGACAAGTCTATTGATAACAAAGCCTTGTACGAT
ACATTTTCTGCATTTGGAAACATTCTTTCCTGTAAGGTGGTTTGTGATGAAAATGGATCCAAGGGCTATG
GTTTTGTTCACTTTGAGACACAAGAGGCTGCTGAGAGGGCTATTGATAAAATGAATGGCATGCTTCTCAA
TGACCGCAAAGTATTTGTTGGGCGCTTTAAGTCCCGCAAAGAGCGTGAAGCTGAGCTTGGTGCCAGAGCT
AAGGAATTTACAAATGTTTACATCAAAAATTTTGGAGACGACATGAATGACGAGAGGCTCAAAGAAATGT
TTGGCAAATATGGGCCAGCTCTTAGTGTTAAAGTTATGACTGATGACAATGGAAAGTCAAAAGGCTTTGG
CTTTGTCAGCTTTGAAAGACATGAAGATGCACAAAAGGCTGTTGATGAAATGTATGGCAAGGATATGAAT
GGGAAGTCCATGTTTGTGGGCCGTGCACAGAAAAAGGTGGAAAGGCAAACTGAGCTTAAGCGCAAGTTTG
AACAAATGAATCAGGACCGAATCACCAGATACCAGGGTGTTAACCTCTATGTTAAAAACCTTGATGATGG
TATTGATGATGAACGACTGCGGAAAGAATTCTTACCTTTTGGTACAATCACCAGTGCTAAGGTAATGATG
GAAGGTGGTCGCAGTAAAGGCTTTGGTTTTGTATGCTTTTCTTCACCTGAAGAGGCCACTAAAGCAGTCA
CAGAAATGAATGGTAGAATTGTTGCCACAAAACCCCTGTATGTTGCATTGGCCCAAAGAAAAGAAGAGCG
TCAGGCTCACTTGACCAACCAGTACATGCAGAGGATGGCAAGTGTTCGTGTACCAAATCCTGTGATCAAC
CCATACCAGCCACCACCATCCAGCTATTTCATGGCAGCTATCCCACCGGCTCAAAACCGTGCTGCGTACT
ACCCACCTGGGCAGATTGCACAGCTCAGGCCCAGCCCCCGTTGGACTGCACAGGGTGCCAGACCTCATCC
ATTCCAGAACATGCCCGGAGCAATCCGCCCTACTGCTCCAAGACCACCAACATTCAGTACAATGAGACCG
GCTTCTAATCAAGTCCCACGTGTCATGTCAGCTCAACGTGTTGCCAATACATCAACCCAGACTATGGGTC
CTCGTCCAACGACTGCTGCTGCAGCTGCAGCATCTGCTGTCAGGGCTGTTCCTCAGTATAAATATGCGGC
GGGTGTACGTAATCAGCAGCATCTTAATACACAGCCCCAAGTGGCTATGCAGCAGCCTGCTGTCCATGTA
CAAGGCCAGGAACCTCTGACGGCTTCCATGCTGGCAGCTGCTCCACCTCAAGAGCAGAAACAAATGCTAG
GTGAGCGGCTCTTCCCACTTATCCAAGCAATGCACCCAACTCTGGCTGGCAAAATTACTGGAATGCTTCT
GGAGATTGACAACTCGGAGCTTCTCCATATGCTTGAATCACCCGAGTCACTGCGCTTAAAGGTTGATGAA
GCTGTTGCTGTGCTTCAAGCCCATCAGGCTAAGGAAGCTGCTCAGAAGGTTGTTAATGCAACTGGAGTGC
CAACTGCTGATTACAAGGATGACGACGATAAGTAAACCAGCCTCAAGAACACCCGAATGGAGTCTCTAAG
CTACATAATACCAACTTACACTTTACAAAATGTTGTCCCCCAAAATGTAGCCATTCGTATCTGCTCCTAA
TAAAAAGAAAGTTTCTTCACATTCTGGCGTAGATCCAGACATGAAAAAAAAAAAAAAAAAAAAAAAAAAA
AAAAAAAAAAAAAAAAAAAAAAAAAAAAAAAAAAAAAAAAAAAAAAAAAAAAAAAAAAAAAAAAAAAAAA
AAACAGTAGGGTTGTAAAGGTTTTTCTTTTCCTGAGAAAACAACCTTTTGTTTTCTCAGGTTTTGCTTTT
TGGCCTTTCCCTAGCTTTAAAAAAAAAAAAAGCAAAAGCTAGCCATGGTCCCAGCCTCCTCGCTGGCGGC
TAGTGGGCAACATGCTTCGGCATGGCGAATGGGACGCGGCCGCATGCATAAGCTTGAGTATTCTATAGTG
TCACCTAAATAGCTTGGCGTAATCATGGTCATAGCTGTTTCCTGTGTGAAATTGTTATCCGCTCACAATT
CCACACAACATACGAGCCGGAAGCATAAAGTGTAAAGCCTGGGGTGCCTAATGAGTGAGCTAACTCACAT
TAATTGCGTTGCGCTCACTGCCCGCTTTCCAGTCGGGAAACCTGTCGTGCCAGCTGCATTAATGAATCGG
CCAACGCGCGGGGAGAGGCGGTTTGCGTATTGGGCGCTCTTCCGCTTCCTCGCTCACTGACTCGCTGCGC
TCGGTCGTTCGGCTGCGGCGAGCGGTATCAGCTCACTCAAAGGCGGTAATACGGTTATCCACAGAATCAG
GGGATAACGCAGGAAAGAACATGTGAGCAAAAGGCCAGCAAAAGGCCAGGAACCGTAAAAAGGCCGCGTT
GCTGGCGTTTTTCCATAGGCTCCGCCCCCCTGACGAGCATCACAAAAATCGACGCTCAAGTCAGAGGTGG
CGAAACCCGACAGGACTATAAAGATACCAGGCGTTTCCCCCTGGAAGCTCCCTCGTGCGCTCTCCTGTTC
CGACCCTGCCGCTTACCGGATACCTGTCCGCCTTTCTCCCTTCGGGAAGCGTGGCGCTTTCTCATAGCTC
ACGCTGTAGGTATCTCAGTTCGGTGTAGGTCGTTCGCTCCAAGCTGGGCTGTGTGCACGAACCCCCCGTT
CAGCCCGACCGCTGCGCCTTATCCGGTAACTATCGTCTTGAGTCCAACCCGGTAAGACACGACTTATCGC
CACTGGCAGCAGCCACTGGTAACAGGATTAGCAGAGCGAGGTATGTAGGCGGTGCTACAGAGTTCTTGAA
GTGGTGGCCTAACTACGGCTACACTAGAAGAACAGTATTTGGTATCTGCGCTCTGCTGAAGCCAGTTACC
TTCGGAAAAAGAGTTGGTAGCTCTTGATCCGGCAAACAAACCACCGCTGGTAGCGGTGGTTTTTTTGTTT
GCAAGCAGCAGATTACGCGCAGAAAAAAAGGATCTCAAGAAGATCCTTTGATCTTTTCTACGGGGTCTGA
CGCTCAGTGGAACGAAAACTCACGTTAAGGGATTTTGGTCATGAGATTATCAAAAAGGATCTTCACCTAG
ATCCTTTTAAATTAAAAATGAAGTTTTAAATCAATCTAAAGTATATATGAGTAAACTTGGTCTGACAGTT
ACCAATGCTTAATCAGTGAGGCACCTATCTCAGCGATCTGTCTATTTCGTTCATCCATAGTTGCCTGACT
CCCCGTCGTGTAGATAACTACGATACGGGAGGGCTTACCATCTGGCCCCAGTGCTGCAATGATACCGCGA
GACCCACGCTCACCGGCTCCAGATTTATCAGCAATAAACCAGCCAGCCGGAAGGGCCGAGCGCAGAAGTG
GTCCTGCAACTTTATCCGCCTCCATCCAGTCTATTAATTGTTGCCGGGAAGCTAGAGTAAGTAGTTCGCC
AGTTAATAGTTTGCGCAACGTTGTTGCCATTGCTACAGGCATCGTGGTGTCACGCTCGTCGTTTGGTATG
GCTTCATTCAGCTCCGGTTCCCAACGATCAAGGCGAGTTACATGATCCCCCATGTTGTGCAAAAAAGCGG
TTAGCTCCTTCGGTCCTCCGATCGTTGTCAGAAGTAAGTTGGCCGCAGTGTTATCACTCATGGTTATGGC
AGCACTGCATAATTCTCTTACTGTCATGCCATCCGTAAGATGCTTTTCTGTGACTGGTGAGTACTCAACC
AAGTCATTCTGAGAATAGTGTATGCGGCGACCGAGTTGCTCTTGCCCGGCGTCAATACGGGATAATACCG
CGCCACATAGCAGAACTTTAAAAGTGCTCATCATTGGAAAACGTTCTTCGGGGCGAAAACTCTCAAGGAT
CTTACCGCTGTTGAGATCCAGTTCGATGTAACCCACTCGTGCACCCAACTGATCTTCAGCATCTTTTACT
TTCACCAGCGTTTCTGGGTGAGCAAAAACAGGAAGGCAAAATGCCGCAAAAAAGGGAATAAGGGCGACAC
GGAAATGTTGAATACTCATACTCTTCCTTTTTCAATATTATTGAAGCATTTATCAGGGTTATTGTCTCAT
GAGCGGATACATATTTGAATGTATTTAGAAAAATAAACAAATAGGGGTTCCGCGCACATTTCCCCGAAAA
GTGCCACCTGACGTCTAAGAAACCATTATTATCATGACATTAACCTATAAAAATAGGCGTATCACGAGGC
CCTTTCGTCTCGCGCGTTTCGGTGATGACGGTGAAAACCTCTGACACATGCAGCTCCCGGAGACGGTCAC
AGCTTGTCTGTAAGCGGATGCCGGGAGCAGACAAGCCCGTCAGGGCGCGTCAGCGGGTGTTGGCGGGTGT
CGGGGCTGGCTTAACTATGCGGCATCAGAGCAGATTGTACTGAGAGTGCACCATATGCGGTGTGAAATAC
CGCACAGATGCGTAAGGAGAAAATACCGCATCAGGAAATTGTAAGCGTTAATATTTTGTTAAAATTCGCG
TTAAATTTTTGTTAAATCAGCTCATTTTTTAACCAATAGGCCGAAATCGGCAAAATCCCTTATAAATCAA
AAGAATAGACCGAGATAGGGT
[37 nt withheld, positions 5062-5098]
AAAGAACGTGGACTCCAACGTCAAAGG
[49 nt withheld, positions 5126-5174]
T
[91 nt withheld, positions 5176-5266]
G
[124 nt withheld, positions 5268-5391]
CCATTCGCCATTCAGGCTGCGCAACTGTTGGGAAGGGCGATCGGTGCGGGCCTCTTCGCTATTACGCCAG
CTGGCGAAAGGGGGATGTGCTGCAAGGCGATTAAGTTGGGTAACGCCAGGGTTTTCCCAGTCACGACGTT
GTAAAACGACGGCCAGTGAATTGTAATACGACTCACTATA
